Addgene plasmid #52234: pUASp YFP Rac1 DN
Purpose: Drosophila expression of YFP-Rac1 dominant negative mutant
Depositing lab: Matthew Scott. Depositing organization: Stanford University.
Backbone
  Vector backbone: pUASp
  Backbone size w/o insert (bp): 9939
  Vector type: Insect Expression ; Drosophila
Growth in bacteria
  Bacterial resistance: Ampicillin, 100 μg/mL
  Growth temperature: 37°C
  Growth strain: Top10
  Copy number: Unknown
Gene/Insert
  Gene/Insert name: Rac1
  Species: D. melanogaster (fly)
  Mutation: T17N; DN mutation
  Entrez Gene: Rac1 (a.k.a. Dmel_CG2248, 2248, CED-10, CG2248, D-Rac, D-Rac 1, D-Rac1, DRac, DRac1, DRacA, Dm Rac1, DmRAC, DmRAC1, Dmel\CG2248, Dmrac1, Drac, Drac1, Drac1a, DracA, GTPase Rac1, P40792, RAC1, Rac, Rac GTPase, Rac-1, Rac-GTP, Rac3, RacA, dRac, dRac1, drac1, rac, rac-1, rac1)
  Promoter: GAL4
  Tag / fusion protein: YFP (N terminal on backbone)
  Cloning method: Gateway Cloning
  Sequencing primers: 5′ EGFP-C; 3′ pUASp-3 (5'-AGGTTTAACCAGGGGATGCT-3')
Terms and licenses: Academic/Nonprofit Terms; Industry Terms: Not Available to Industry
Depositor comments: Please note that the ORF contains a SNP at K186S.
How to cite: pUASp YFP Rac1 DN was a gift from Matthew Scott (Addgene plasmid # 52234 ; http://n2t.net/addgene:52234 ; RRID:Addgene_52234)
