[The description below was written by a language model from this plasmid's Addgene catalogue record.]
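Description:
pUASp YFP Rac1 DN is a Drosophila expression plasmid built on the pUASp backbone (about 9.9 kb without the insert). It is propagated in E. coli under ampicillin selection; the copy number is not recorded, and no feature table is available to confirm the origin of replication or other backbone elements. pUASp is generally known as a P-element-based transformation vector adapted for GAL4-driven expression in the female germline as well as somatic tissues, but the record itself only lists it as an insect/Drosophila expression vector.

The insert is the D. melanogaster small GTPase Rac1 carrying the T17N substitution, the classic dominant-negative change in Rho-family GTPases. This mutation is thought to favour the inactive, nucleotide-free or GDP-bound state and to sequester activating exchange factors, thereby interfering with endogenous Rac signalling. The coding sequence was introduced by Gateway recombination and is fused at its N terminus to YFP supplied by the backbone, so the mutant protein can be followed by fluorescence. The promoter is recorded as "GAL4", meaning that transcription depends on UAS sites bound by the yeast GAL4 activator. In flies carrying this transgene, expression is therefore restricted to the cells and stages defined by the GAL4 driver line it is crossed to. The depositor notes that the open reading frame also contains a K186S change relative to the reference sequence.

The stated purpose is Drosophila expression of a YFP-tagged dominant-negative Rac1. Such a construct suits tissue-specific inhibition of Rac1 function with simultaneous visualisation of the fusion protein.
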