>Addgene plasmid #52234 | pUASp YFP Rac1 DN | addgene partial sequence | sequence record 81550 | EGFP-C 5'-CATGGTCCTGCTGGAGTTCGTG-3'
TGGACGAGCTGTACAAGTCCGGACTCAGATCTCGAGCTCAAGCTTCGAATTCTGCAGTCGACGGTACCGC
GGGCCCGGGATCATCAACAAGTTTGTACAAAAAAGCAGGCTTAATGCAGGCGATCAAGTGCGTCGTCGTG
GGCGACGGAGCCGTGGGAAAGAACTGCCTGCTGATCAGCTACACGACCAATGCCTTTCCCGGCGAGTACA
TACCCACCGTGTTCGACAACTACTCGGCCAACGTGATGGTGGACGCCAAGCCCATCAACCTGGGCCTGTG
GGATACGGCCGGGCAGGAGGACTACGACCGACTGAGGCCACTGTCTTATCCCCAGACCGATGTCTTCCTC
ATCTGCTTCTCGCTGGTGAATCCGGCATCGTTCGAGAACGTGCGGGCCAAGTGGTATCCGGAGGTGCGCC
ACCACTGCCCCAGCACGCCCATCATCCTGGTGGGCACCAAGCTGGATTTGCGCGACGACAAGAACACAAT
CGAAAAGCTGAGGGACAAGAAACTGGCGCCCATCACCTATCCGCAGGGCCTGGCCATGGCCAAGGAAATC
GGAGCGGTCAAGTATCTGGAGTGCTCGGCCCTGACGCAGAAGGGTCTGAAAACCGTTTTCGACGAGGCCA
TCCGGTCGGTTTTGTGCCCCGTGCTGCAGCCCAAGTCCAGCCGCAAGTGCGCCCTGCTCTAAAACCCAGC
TTTCTTGTACAAAGTGGTTGATGATCCTCTAGAGTCGACCTCGAACGTTAACGTTAACGTAACGTTAACT
CGAGGAGCTTGATAACATTATACCTAAACCCATGGTCAAGAGTAAACATTTCTGCCTTTGAAGTTGAGAA
CACAATTAAGCATCCCCTGGTTAAACCTGACATTCATACTTGTTAATAGCGCCATAAACATAGCACCAAT
TTCGAAGAAATCAGTTTAA
